Addgene plasmid #202747: Lyn11C3S-EGFP
Purpose: weakly plasma membrane targeted fluorescent protein
Depositing lab: Gerry Hammond. Depositing organization: University of Pittsburgh (University, School of Medicine, and Cancer Institute). Publication: A novel homeostatic mechanism tunes PI(4,5)P2-dependent signaling at the plasma membrane. Wills RC, Doyle CP, Zewe JP, Pacheco J, Hansen SD, Hammond GRV. J Cell Sci. 2023 Aug 3:jcs.261494. doi: 10.1242/jcs.261494. PubMed 37534432.
Backbone
  Vector backbone: pEGFP-N1
  Vector type: Mammalian Expression
Growth in bacteria
  Bacterial resistance: Kanamycin, 50 μg/mL
  Growth temperature: 37°C
  Growth strain: DH5alpha
  Copy number: High Copy
Gene/Insert
  Gene/Insert name: LYN (1-11) (C3S):EGFP
  Species: H. sapiens (human)
  Entrez Gene: LYN (a.k.a. JTK8, SAIDV, p53Lyn, p56Lyn)
  Cloning method: Gibson Cloning
Terms and licenses: Academic/Nonprofit Terms; Industry Terms: Not Available to Industry
Depositor comments: Please visit https://www.biorxiv.org/content/10.1101/2022.06.30.498262v3 for bioRxiv preprint.
How to cite: Lyn11C3S-EGFP was a gift from Gerry Hammond (Addgene plasmid # 202747 ; http://n2t.net/addgene:202747 ; RRID:Addgene_202747)
