[The description below was written by a language model from this plasmid's Addgene catalogue record and pLannotate feature annotations shown in this document.]
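Description:
Lyn11C3S-EGFP is a mammalian expression plasmid built on the pEGFP-N1 backbone that encodes a weakly plasma membrane-targeted green fluorescent protein. The insert, assembled by Gibson cloning, fuses the first 11 residues of human LYN kinase, carrying a C3S substitution, to the N-terminus of EGFP. The native Lyn N-terminal peptide is a commonly used plasma membrane anchor that depends on lipid modification. Replacing the cysteine at position 3 with serine would be expected to remove the palmitoylation site while leaving myristoylation possible, which fits the recorded purpose of weak membrane targeting, although the record does not spell out this mechanism. The feature table does not annotate the short Lyn peptide. It presumably lies in the unannotated stretch between the residual multiple cloning site fragment and the fluorescent protein coding sequence, which the annotation software matches to mEGFP.

Expression is driven by the human cytomegalovirus immediate early enhancer and promoter and terminated by an SV40 polyadenylation signal. The plasmid is propagated in E. coli at high copy from a ColE1/pUC-type origin and also carries an f1 origin. A single NeoR/KanR cassette is placed behind both a bacterial bla promoter and the SV40 early promoter and is followed by an HSV TK polyadenylation signal. It confers kanamycin resistance in bacteria and G418 resistance in transfected mammalian cells. Short fragments annotated as large T antigen, ble and bGH poly(A) are most likely backbone remnants or partial matches. The associated work concerns homeostatic control of PI(4,5)P2-dependent signaling at the plasma membrane, where a construct like this could plausibly serve as a low-affinity membrane localization probe or control in live-cell imaging, though the record does not state its specific use.
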