Features (pLannotate 1.2.2; 14 found; start..end, strand, type, name):
     88..391     +  enhancer       CMV enhancer: human cytomegalovirus immediate early enhancer
    392..595     +  promoter       CMV promoter: human cytomegalovirus (CMV) immediate early promoter
    618..641     +  misc_feature   MCS (fragment): multiple cloning site
    756..1472    +  CDS            mEGFP: mEGFP is a basic (constitutively fluorescent) green fluorescent protein published in 2002, derived from Aequorea victoria. It has moderate acid sensitivity.
   1492..1575    +  CDS            large T antigen (fragment): large T antigen from SV40 (simian virus 40)
   1598..1719    +  polyA_signal   SV40 poly(A) signal: SV40 polyadenylation signal
   1753..2181    -  rep_origin     f1 ori (sequence partly withheld): f1 bacteriophage origin of replication; arrow indicates direction of (+) strand synthesis
   2208..2312    +  promoter       AmpR promoter: bla
   2314..2671    +  promoter       SV40 promoter: SV40 enhancer and early promoter
   2706..3500    +  CDS            NeoR/KanR: aminoglycoside phosphotransferase from Tn5; aph(3')-II (or nptII); confers resistance to neomycin, kanamycin, and G418 (Geneticin®)
   3521..3673    +  CDS            ble (fragment): BLE_KLEPN - Experimental evidence at protein level: Swiss-Prot protein existence level 1. Binding protein with a strong affinity to the bleomycin family of antibiotics. Binds to CL990; an antimitotic-antibiotic compound. From Klebsiella pneumoniae.
   3732..3779    +  polyA_signal   HSV TK poly(A) signal: herpes simplex virus thymidine kinase polyadenylation signal (Cole and Stacy, 1985)
   3870..3886    -  polyA_signal   bGH poly(A) signal (fragment): bovine growth hormone polyadenylation signal
   4108..4696    +  rep_origin     ori: high-copy-number ColE1/pMB1/pBR322/pUC origin of replication
>Addgene plasmid #202747 | Lyn11C3S-EGFP | addgene full sequence | sequence record 399134 | Addgene NGS Result
GTGGATAACCGTATTACCGCCATGCATTAGTTATTAATAGTAATCAATTACGGGGTCATTAGTTCATAGC
CCATATATGGAGTTCCGCGTTACATAACTTACGGTAAATGGCCCGCCTGGCTGACCGCCCAACGACCCCC
GCCCATTGACGTCAATAATGACGTATGTTCCCATAGTAACGCCAATAGGGACTTTCCATTGACGTCAATG
GGTGGAGTATTTACGGTAAACTGCCCACTTGGCAGTACATCAAGTGTATCATATGCCAAGTACGCCCCCT
ATTGACGTCAATGACGGTAAATGGCCCGCCTGGCATTATGCCCAGTACATGACCTTATGGGACTTTCCTA
CTTGGCAGTACATCTACGTATTAGTCATCGCTATTACCATGGTGATGCGGTTTTGGCAGTACATCAATGG
GCGTGGATAGCGGTTTGACTCACGGGGATTTCCAAGTCTCCACCCCATTGACGTCAATGGGAGTTTGTTT
TGGCACCAAAATCAACGGGACTTTCCAAAATGTCGTAACAACTCCGCCCCATTGACGCAAATGGGCGGTA
GGCGTGTACGGTGGGAGGTCTATATAAGCAGAGCTGGTTTAGTGAACCGTCAGATCCGCTAGCGCTACCG
GACTCAGATCTACCATGGGATCTATAAAATCAAAAGGGAAAGACAGCGGTGGCTCTGGAGGGGAAGCCGC
TGCTAGAGAAGCTGCCGCAAGAGGCGGATCAGGGGGTTCCGGAGGCCTCGCCGCCATGGTGAGCAAGGGC
GAGGAGCTGTTCACCGGGGTGGTGCCCATCCTGGTCGAGCTGGACGGCGACGTAAACGGCCACAAGTTCA
GCGTGTCCGGCGAGGGCGAGGGCGATGCCACCTACGGCAAGCTGACCCTGAAGTTCATCTGCACCACCGG
CAAGCTGCCCGTGCCCTGGCCCACCCTCGTGACCACCCTGACCTACGGCGTGCAGTGCTTCAGCCGCTAC
CCCGACCACATGAAGCAGCACGACTTCTTCAAGTCCGCCATGCCCGAAGGCTACGTCCAGGAGCGCACCA
TCTTCTTCAAGGACGACGGCAACTACAAGACCCGCGCCGAGGTGAAGTTCGAGGGCGACACCCTGGTGAA
CCGCATCGAGCTGAAGGGCATCGACTTCAAGGAGGACGGCAACATCCTGGGGCACAAGCTGGAGTACAAC
TACAACAGCCACAACGTCTATATCATGGCCGACAAGCAGAAGAACGGCATCAAGGTGAACTTCAAGATCC
GCCACAACATCGAGGACGGCAGCGTGCAGCTCGCCGACCACTACCAGCAGAACACCCCCATCGGCGACGG
CCCCGTGCTGCTGCCCGACAACCACTACCTGAGCACCCAGTCCAAACTGAGCAAAGACCCCAACGAGAAG
CGCGATCACATGGTCCTGCTGGAGTTCGTGACCGCCGCCGGGATCACTCTCGGCATGGACGAGCTGTACA
AGTAAAGCGGCCGCGACTCTAGATCATAATCAGCCATACCACATTTGTAGAGGTTTTACTTGCTTTAAAA
AACCTCCCACACCTCCCCCTGAACCTGAAACATAAAATGAATGCAATTGTTGTTGTTAACTTGTTTATTG
CAGCTTATAATGGTTACAAATAAAGCAATAGCATCACAAATTTCACAAATAAAGCATTTTTTTCACTGCA
TTCTAGTTGTGGTTTGTCCAAACTCATCAATGTATCTTAAGGCGTAAATTGTAAGCGTTAATATTTTGTT
AAAATTCGCGTTAAATTTTTGTTAAATCAGCTCATTTTTTAACCAATAGGCCGAAATCGGCAAAATCCCT
TATAAATCAAAAGAATAGACCGAGATAGGGT
[37 nt withheld, positions 1852-1888]
AAAGAACGTGGACTCCAACGTCAAAGG
[49 nt withheld, positions 1916-1964]
T
[91 nt withheld, positions 1966-2056]
G
[124 nt withheld, positions 2058-2181]
CAGGTGGCACTTTTCGGGGAAATGTGCGCGGAACCCCTATTTGTTTATTTTTCTAAATACATTCAAATAT
GTATCCGCTCATGAGACAATAACCCTGATAAATGCTTCAATAATATTGAAAAAGGAAGAGTACTGAGGCG
GAAAGAACCAGCTGTGGAATGTGTGTCAGTTAGGGTGTGGAAAGTCCCCAGGCTCCCCAGCAGGCAGAAG
TATGCAAAGCATGCATCTCAATTAGTCAGCAACCAGGTGTGGAAAGTCCCCAGGCTCCCCAGCAGGCAGA
AGTATGCAAAGCATGCATCTCAATTAGTCAGCAACCATAGTCCCGCCCCTAACTCCGCCCATCCCGCCCC
TAACTCCGCCCAGTTCCGCCCATTCTCCGCCCCATGGCTGACTAATTTTTTTTATTTATGCAGAGGCCGA
GGCCGCCTCGGCCTCTGAGCTATTCCAGAAGTAGTGAGGAGGCTTTTTTGGAGGCCTAGGCTTTTGCAAA
GATCGATCAAGAGACAGGATGAGGATCGTTTCGCATGATTGAACAAGATGGATTGCACGCAGGTTCTCCG
GCCGCTTGGGTGGAGAGGCTATTCGGCTATGACTGGGCACAACAGACAATCGGCTGCTCTGATGCCGCCG
TGTTCCGGCTGTCAGCGCAGGGGCGCCCGGTTCTTTTTGTCAAGACCGACCTGTCCGGTGCCCTGAATGA
ACTGCAAGACGAGGCAGCGCGGCTATCGTGGCTGGCCACGACGGGCGTTCCTTGCGCAGCTGTGCTCGAC
GTTGTCACTGAAGCGGGAAGGGACTGGCTGCTATTGGGCGAAGTGCCGGGGCAGGATCTCCTGTCATCTC
ACCTTGCTCCTGCCGAGAAAGTATCCATCATGGCTGATGCAATGCGGCGGCTGCATACGCTTGATCCGGC
TACCTGCCCATTCGACCACCAAGCGAAACATCGCATCGAGCGAGCACGTACTCGGATGGAAGCCGGTCTT
GTCGATCAGGATGATCTGGACGAAGAGCATCAGGGGCTCGCGCCAGCCGAACTGTTCGCCAGGCTCAAGG
CGAGCATGCCCGACGGCGAGGATCTCGTCGTGACCCATGGCGATGCCTGCTTGCCGAATATCATGGTGGA
AAATGGCCGCTTTTCTGGATTCATCGACTGTGGCCGGCTGGGTGTGGCGGACCGCTATCAGGACATAGCG
TTGGCTACCCGTGATATTGCTGAAGAGCTTGGCGGCGAATGGGCTGACCGCTTCCTCGTGCTTTACGGTA
TCGCCGCTCCCGATTCGCAGCGCATCGCCTTCTATCGCCTTCTTGACGAGTTCTTCTGAGCGGGACTCTG
GGGTTCGAAATGACCGACCAAGCGACGCCCAACCTGCCATCACGAGATTTCGATTCCACCGCCGCCTTCT
ATGAAAGGTTGGGCTTCGGAATCGTTTTCCGGGACGCCGGCTGGATGATCCTCCAGCGCGGGGATCTCAT
GCTGGAGTTCTTCGCCCACCCTAGGGGGAGGCTAACTGAAACACGGAAGGAGACAATACCGGAAGGAACC
CGCGCTATGACGGCAATAAAAAGACAGAATAAAACGCACGGTGTTGGGTCGTTTGTTCATAAACGCGGGG
TTCGGTCCCAGGGCTGGCACTCTGTCGATACCCCACCGAGACCCCATTGGGGCCAATACGCCCGCGTTTC
TTCCTTTTCCCCACCCCACCCCCCAAGTTCGGGTGAAGGCCCAGGGCTCGCAGCCAACGTCGGGGCGGCA
GGCCCTGCCATAGCCTCAGGTTACTCATATATACTTTAGATTGATTTAAAACTTCATTTTTAATTTAAAA
GGATCTAGGTGAAGATCCTTTTTGATAATCTCATGACCAAAATCCCTTAACGTGAGTTTTCGTTCCACTG
AGCGTCAGACCCCGTAGAAAAGATCAAAGGATCTTCTTGAGATCCTTTTTTTCTGCGCGTAATCTGCTGC
TTGCAAACAAAAAAACCACCGCTACCAGCGGTGGTTTGTTTGCCGGATCAAGAGCTACCAACTCTTTTTC
CGAAGGTAACTGGCTTCAGCAGAGCGCAGATACCAAATACTGTTCTTCTAGTGTAGCCGTAGTTAGGCCA
CCACTTCAAGAACTCTGTAGCACCGCCTACATACCTCGCTCTGCTAATCCTGTTACCAGTGGCTGCTGCC
AGTGGCGATAAGTCGTGTCTTACCGGGTTGGACTCAAGACGATAGTTACCGGATAAGGCGCAGCGGTCGG
GCTGAACGGGGGGTTCGTGCACACAGCCCAGCTTGGAGCGAACGACCTACACCGAACTGAGATACCTACA
GCGTGAGCTATGAGAAAGCGCCACGCTTCCCGAAGGGAGAAAGGCGGACAGGTATCCGGTAAGCGGCAGG
GTCGGAACAGGAGAGCGCACGAGGGAGCTTCCAGGGGGAAACGCCTGGTATCTTTATAGTCCTGTCGGGT
TTCGCCACCTCTGACTTGAGCGTCGATTTTTGTGATGCTCGTCAGGGGGGCGGAGCCTATGGAAAAACGC
CAGCAACGCGGCCTTTTTACGGTTCCTGGCCTTTTGCTGGCCTTTTGCTCACATGTTCTTTCCTGCGTTA
TCCCCTGATTCT
